>Addgene plasmid #64747 | pAD | depositor full sequence | sequence record 113691 | pAD sequence 14085 bps
TCGCGCGTTTCGGTGATGACGGTGAAAACCTCTGACACATGCAGCTCCCGGAGACGGTCACAGCTTGTCT
GTAAGCGGATGCCGGGAGCAGACAAGCCCGTCAGGGCGCGTCAGCGGGTGTTGGCGGGTGTCGGGGCTGG
CTTAACTATGCGGCATCAGAGCAGATTGTACTGAGAGTGCACCATACCACAGCTTTTCAATTCAATTCAT
CATTTTTTTTTTATTCTTTTTTTTGATTTCGGTTTCTTTGAAATTTTTTTGATTCGGTAATCTCCGAACA
GAAGGAAGAACGAAGGAAGGAGCACAGACTTAGATTGGTATATATACGCATATGTAGTGTTGAAGAAACA
TGAAATTGCCCAGTATTCTTAACCCAACTGCACAGAACAAAAACCTGCAGGAAACGAAGATAAATCATGT
CGAAAGCTACATATAAGGAACGTGCTGCTACTCATCCTAGTCCTGTTGCTGCCAAGCTATTTAATATCAT
GCACGAAAAGCAAACAAACTTGTGTGCTTCATTGGATGTTCGTACCACCAAGGAATTACTGGAGTTAGTT
GAAGCATTAGGTCCCAAAATTTGTTTACTAAAAACACATGTGGATATCTTGACTGATTTTTCCATGGAGG
GCACAGTTAAGCCGCTAAAGGCATTATCCGCCAAGTACAATTTTTTACTCTTCGAAGACAGAAAATTTGC
TGACATTGGTAATACAGTCAAATTGCAGTACTCTGCGGGTGTATACAGAATAGCAGAATGGGCAGACATT
ACGAATGCACACGGTGTGGTGGGCCCAGGTATTGTTAGCGGTTTGAAGCAGGCGGCAGAAGAAGTAACAA
AGGAACCTAGAGGCCTTTTGATGTTAGCAGAATTGTCATGCAAGGGCTCCCTATCTACTGGAGAATATAC
TAAGGGTACTGTTGACATTGCGAAGAGCGACAAAGATTTTGTTATCGGCTTTATTGCTCAAAGAGACATG
GGTGGAAGAGATGAAGGTTACGATTGGTTGATTATGACACCCGGTGTGGGTTTAGATGACAAGGGAGACG
CATTGGGTCAACAGTATAGAACCGTGGATGATGTGGTCTCTACAGGATCTGACATTATTATTGTTGGAAG
AGGACTATTTGCAAAGGGAAGGGATGCTAAGGTAGAGGGTGAACGTTACAGAAAAGCAGGCTGGGAAGCA
TATTTGAGAAGATGCGGCCAGCAAAACTAAAAAACTGTATTATAAGTAAATGCATGTATACTAAACTCAC
AAATTAGAGCTTCAATTTAATTATATCAGTTATTACCCTATGCGGTGTGAAATACCGCACAGATGCGTAA
GGAGAAAATACCGCATCAGGAAATTGTAAACGTTAATATTTTGTTAAAATTCGCGTTAAATTTTTGTTAA
ATCAGCTCATTTTTTAACCAATAGGCCGAAATCGGCAAAATCCCTTATAAATCAAAAGAATAGACCGAGA
TAGGGT
[37 nt withheld, positions 1477-1513]
AAAGAACGTGGACTCCAACGTCAAAGG
[49 nt withheld, positions 1541-1589]
T
[91 nt withheld, positions 1591-1681]
G
[124 nt withheld, positions 1683-1806]
CCATTCGCCATTCAGGCTGCGCAACTGTTGGGAAGGGCGATCGGTGCGGGCCTCTTCGCTATTACGCCAG
CTGGATAAAGGCGCGCCAAACGACCTAGGAATTGGAGCGACCTCATGCTATACCTGAGAAAGCAACCTGA
CCTACAGGAAAGAGTTACTCAAGAATAAGAATTTTCGTTTTAAAACCTAAGAGTCACTTTAAAATTTGTA
TACACTTATTTTTTTTATAACTTATTTAATAATAAAAATCATAAATCATAAGAAATTCGCTTATTTAGAA
GTGTCAACAACGTATCTACCAACGATTTGACCCTTTTCCATCTTTTCGTAAATTTCTGGCAAGGTAGACA
AGCCGACAACCTTGATTGGAGACTTGACCAAACCTCTGGCGAAGAATTGTTAATTAAGAGCTCGCAAGGT
TTATTTCAAAGTCTTCAACAATTTTTCTTTATCATCGGTAGATAACATCTTGATAACTTCAGATAATCCA
TCAATAGCATTGTCATGGTCGCTTCTGATCTTTTTAGCTAAGTCTTGAGCGAATGACTCTAATTTCAAAC
CCTTTAGTTTATCGTCCAAAGTTTTGTAGTTTTCTTCAATCCATGTTGCGACTTGCCTATCATCTTCATG
GTCCACTGAAGCAGGGTACCACGATCTAATTCTTGCGATCTTTTCTAATCTTGATGCTTCGCCTACCTGA
TGGCTCAACCTTTTAATCAAATATTCTTCGTTCAATCTTCTTCTCAATCTCCAGAAGAAGAAACGACGTG
CCTCGGTCCATTCCAGTTCCTTAGAAATAACACCCTTGGCCACCATACGTGAAGACCTATCGTGCAAATC
AGCAAATTGAAGACTGATTTGTCCGTAAATTGGCAATAGTTCTCTCTCACGATCAGCTAATTGCTTGGAT
ATTTGCTGATGTACTTCTGGAGCCAAACTCTTGTTGGATAATTGAGATCTCAATTCTCTGTACTTGTCAT
CCAATCTGTTCATGGTGTCCAGCAATTTTTCTCTACGGAACTTGATACCAACCATACCTTGTGGTTCCAA
AACACCAGCTCTAGCGTTGACGTCGGCATACATTTCCATTTGGTCAGCGTTGATAGTTGGATCGACAACA
ACCCATGAACCACCTCTTAGTTCACCGGTAGGTGGGATATAGATAATAATTGGTTGTTTGTAATCCACCA
ATGCGTCAACAATAAACGAACCATACTTCAAGACTTCGTTGAACATATCACGTTGACCACCAGAGAAACC
TCTCCAGTTGGCCAAAATCATCATTGGCAATTGTTCACCGTTGTTAAAGTCATTGATAGCTTGAGCAGTC
TTGAAGGCGGAGTTTGGATGCCAAACTTGACCAGGTTCTTGAATTAATGTTTCAGCACTATTTGGATTAG
CTGGATCAGCAGGAATCAAGTTCTCGACAGTTCTTGTTTCAACACCAATAACACCCAGTGGAATACCACC
AAGACGGGCTCTACCAACGACAACACCTTTGGCCCATCCTGACAAAGTTTCAAAGAAAGACCCTTTATCA
AACAAACCATATTCAAATCCACTTTCAGTCTCACGACCTTCAATCATCCATCTTACATCGTAAGTTTCAT
CATTAGTTGGAGTGAAATCAACTGGTCTATCCCATGTGTCTTTAGTTTCCAAGATAGGAACTGGCATATT
ACGCTTGGCTGGAACATAAGACATCCATTCAACAATCTTCTCTACACCAGCTAAATCGTCAACAGCAGTC
AAATGTGAAACACCGTTGTTATACATGATTTGAGTACCACCCAATTGTAAGTTAGAAGTATAAACTTCTC
TACCCAGCATTTTGTTGATTGCAGGAGCACCAGTTAAAATAATTGGCTGGCCTTCGACCTGAATAGCTCT
TTGACCCAAACGAACCAAATAAGCACCGATACCGACGGATCTACAAGTGACTAAGGTGATAGTGAAGATA
TCGTGGTAAGCCCTTGACGTTGCACCAGCAATTAAACCAGATCCACGTAGACATTCGACACCTAACCCAT
CTTCAGAACCAATAATTGTCTTGATGACAAATCTTTCTTCACCGTTTATAACAGTACGTTCAGTGAGAAC
AGAATTTTCTTTGTCAAATTTCTTTAAAGTTTCCATACCTTCACTTGTTAAGTATAAGTATTGGAAGCCC
TTGTCCGGATTGGCAGCATCATTCCATGCAACTTGAAATAGTGGAACAATCTCTTCAGCCATACCAATTC
TGGCACCTGAGTTTGCAGCCAAGTAAATTCTTGGGATACCACGCTTTCTAGCATATTCAGTAACCTTATT
GAAGAATTCGTCTTCTTGTGGACCAAAGGAACCGATCTTGAATGTGATATCGTTAGCAACAACAACAAAT
TGACGGCCTCTTGGATATTCAGGAGTCTTTACAGTAATCTTAAAGGCAACCATACCAATAGCGTTGGCAC
CAGGTTCTCTTTCCACCTCAGTTAATTCGCCGTTTTCATCTTCAATCAACTCGTTGGAAATAAAGAAATC
ATCTGTTAACTTAACATCTGCAGAGAAATTTTTCCATTGGGATGACGATGCTTGGCGGAATAATTCTGGG
AAGTCATAGACATATGTGGTACCCATCAAGTGTGCCTTATAACGTTTTGGTTGCAACCATTCCTTAACAG
GGTAAGGAGTAGCAATAGGTCTTAAATGCATGGATCCAGGTTTACCCAAAGACTTAAATACCCATTCACC
TTTTGCGTTCTTGACTTCGGTGTACATTTCTGTTTTGATAACATAACCAGAAACGTTATTGATCAAGGCA
CGCAATGGTACTGGGGCACCTGTTTGAGGATCTTTGATGATGATTCTAATTTCGGCAGAAGAAACACGCA
ATCTCAACAATCTCTTACCAAATCTTTCTAAGAAACCACCGAAGGCGGCTTCGACATCTTCTGGAGAGAT
ATCAAACACCGCAATGAAGTTGATGAAGATATGATTCAAATCAGAATTTGAAGTGTCGGTGACTTCTAAA
TTATCCAATATATCACTCATCAATCTGTTAGCTTCAGAAGTCAGATATTCTTGAATAGAAATGTCATCAC
GGATATGACCCGTTCTAATAATACCTCTTGTAAAGAATCTCTTATCCAATGGAGAAGTCTTACTAACAGC
TTCGTAGACATGGATGTTTCTATTATCAGTGAAAATTGGTTTAATGTTGAAGTTGGACAATCTTCCTAAT
TCCAGTTGGAAGGCCAAAGCCGGCTCAATGTGACGAATTGTTTCATTTTCGTTATAATTTGGACCGTTAA
AAGTATAATACTTTGGATAAGACCCATCTTTAAAACCGAACATAAATGTGATACGACGGATAGAAGCATT
GATTAATTCCTGCTTATTCAAATCCAAAATTTCTCTCAACCTTACCAAAATTTCCTCTTCAGATTCGAAA
CCTTCTGTAGAAGCAACACAAACATTAGCAACATTACTCAACGATGCGGAGCTACCAGAACGATCAGGAG
CAGGTCCGTTAGAAGAAGATTGGTGACGAGGAATAACTTCCAAACTTTGTGACAAAATTTCATCAACATC
ATCTAAATGATCCACAGCCATCAAAATACCTTCTCTTAACGGAGATGACTGACTGTTTGCAACATATGAC
AAATCTGAAACAGCAACAGCCCTGTTCATACCCATTTTAGATTTAACAGTTGGAAAGGTGGAGAACGCAG
CTGAAGGTAGTTGGAATTTCCATTCAACAATTGGAACTGTGACACCTTCGTGAACTCTAATATCTCCTAT
GGTGTAAGCACGATAAGCACGACGAATATAGACTTGAGCAGCTGCAGCAGTCACAACTGGGTCTTGATGG
GTTAGGAATTGAAGTAAAACATCGAACACAACGTAATTAGAATCGATCAAGTCCTTCAAGATATTCAAAT
CTGGTTCAGAGCGCTTTGGATTGGATGAGCCATAGGCAACCTTCACAACAGAGGATTTTAAGATATGTTC
AATTTGTTCAGTTCTTTCCTTGACCGAAGGTAAAGCGCCTTGAATCAAAATTTCTCTTGCTTGTAGAGCG
ACCTTAGCGGTAGCCTTAGATTCTAGTTCAACAATATGTTGTAGAGGAGTAGAGAAAATGGCAGAAACTT
TAGAAGATAACTTGCACAATGGTTGATAATGTTTCAAGATAGCTAGGATCAGGTTATTCTTCGCTGAAAC
TTTCGAATGAGACAAAACAGTTAGCGCAACTTTATCTAGATCTTTAGGGTTTTCATCACGCAATTTCAGA
ATGATATTTTCCTCACGAACATTTGGACCATTGAATAACTTTTCAACTTCGTAATATTCTTCCAAGAAAT
GGACAAATATAGAATGTTCATGGGCTTCTAACCCGTTAGAGTACTTATGAGCAATATCCGCCAATGGTTC
CACGACGGCGCCCAGCAATTTGTCGGGGTTGTATTCAGGATTCTTCACGGCCATATCAATCAATTTACTT
AATTGTCTAGCTGGGAAAACAGCACCACGTCTCAAAGAACGTGCAACTAACTCTTCCATTTGTTCATCTA
GCTTAGCAGGCAATCTTGAATGTAAAGCAGAGATGTGTAGTTTCCATTCTGAGTAAGGCAGTTTTGGATT
TCTCAAAACCTCTATCAATTGTTGCAAGGAAGCGTTCATAATAACTTGGTTGTCATAACCCTTCAAAATG
TTTTCCAAAGTAGACACTAATGACTTGAATTTATAGGCAGGTTTGGTTCCTTCGATAACTGGAGAACCAA
AATCTGGCAGCATACCTTCAAATGGTAGAGCGTGCTTGACCTTGGATGGATCGTCAAGAGTCATAATAGC
CATGATATCACCTGCAACAATGGTAGAACCAGGTTGCTTTAATAACTGGACGATACCATTTTCTTGAGAA
ACCAAAGGCATTTGCATTTTCATAACTTCAATTTCTGCATATGGTTGGCCCTTGATAATGTGTTCACCAT
TTTCCACCAAGAATTTAACCAATTTACCAGGGGATGGAGTACGCAACTGGGTTGGATCGTTTTCAACTTC
CAACAAAGTAGTCATAGAGTCAACGGATAATCTTGTAGCAGCAACTTCTTCTTTCCAATAGATGGTATGC
GATTTACCGCCTATGGCAATCAAAAGACCACCATCAGCTAGTTGACGCAGTATGATATCACATTTAGAAC
CATTGATAAATAATGTGTAACGGTCATTACCGGATTTAGCTACGGTGAACTTGTATCTTTTACCCTCATG
GATAAAATCTACAGGGAACATAGTTTGCAGTAGGTCTTTAGATAGAACTTGTCCCTTTTGTAAGGATTCG
ATATACTTGTGGCGGGCTTCTTCAGATGCTAAGAAAGCCTTTGTAGCGGCACCGCAAATGACGGCAAGAG
TTGGATCAGGCTTTTCAGCGGTCATTTTATGAGTAATCAAATCGTCCAACCAACCGGTGGTAATAGTGTT
ATCCTCGAAATCTTCAGTTTCCAAAAGTTTGATCAAGTATTCCACAGTAGTTCTGAAATCACCCCTAATG
GACAATTCCTTCAGGGCAACAACCATGTGTTTCCTGGAAGCTTGTCTATTTTCACCAAAAGCAAAAATAT
GGCCGAACTGAGAGTCCGAAAAGGAGTGAATATTACCATTGTTACCCACGGAGAAGTAACCCCAAACATT
AGAGGAAGAACGGAAGTTTAGTTCATGCAAAGTACCACCCGATGGCTTGAATCCATCGTTTGGATCTTCT
GATGTGATACGACAAGCGGTACAATGACCCTTTGGAATAGGTCTTCTTTGTTTCTTGGTGGCATCTTGAG
TTTTGAATTCGAAATCGATTTCTGAGGCAGAATGAGGATTCATACCATATAAAGTTCTAATGTCACTTAT
TCTATGCATAGGGATACCCATAGCGATTTGTAATTGAGCTGCAGGTAAGTTAACACCGGAGACCATTTCC
GTTGTTGGATGCTCGACTTGTAATCTTGGGTTCAATTCTAAAAAGTAGAATTTTCCATCATCATGAGAAT
ATAGATACTCCACGGTACCGGCAGAGACATAACCGACTAGTTTCCCCAGTCTGACGGCAGCCTTTTCCAT
CTCGTGAAATGTTTCAGCCTTGGCAATTGTAACTGGTGCTTCTTCGATAATTTTTTGATGACGTCTCTGA
ACGGAACAGTCTCTACCGAACAAGGAAATATTTGTACCGTACTGATCTGCTAGCAGTTGAACTTCCAAGT
GACGCGCTCTACCGGCCAACTTCATGATGAAAATGGGGGAGCCTGGAATTTCGTTGGCTGCCTGGTGGTA
TAAAGCGATGAAATCTTCTTCACGTTCAACTTGTCTGATACCTTTACCACCACCACCTTCGGATGCCTTA
ATCATGACAGGAAAACCAATACGCTTGGCCTTTTGTAAACCATCTTCAGGAGAGGTACAACAACCCTTTT
GATAGATGTCATCGTCGACAGAGACCAGACCGGTTTTCTCGTCCACGTGAACGGTGTCAACACCGGTACC
AGACCATGGAATACATGGGACTTTAGCACTTTGAGCGACAATGGTAGAGGAGATTTTATCACCTAAAGAC
CTCATGGCGTTACCTGGAGGCCCAATAAAGATGACTTTCCTCTTAGACTGGGACAATTTTTCAGGCAATA
GTGGATTCTCGGAGGCGTGACCCCAGCCAGCCCATACGGCGTCTACGTCTGCTCTTTCGGCGATGTCTAC
GATCAAGTCTACGTTAGCGTAGTTGTTATTATTAGTACCACCTGGCACTTCAATGTATTGATCGGCCATA
CGGATATATTCTGCGTTGGCCTCCAGATCTTCTGGGGTGGCCATGGCGACGAATTGGACGGTTCTGTCAT
CGCCGAACGTCTCGTATGCCCATTTTCTGACGGATCTAATTTCTTTCACGGCGGCAATACCATTATTTGC
TATCAGGATCTTGGATATGACCGTGTGACCACCGTGACTCTTAACAAAGTCCCTTAACGGGGACTCCTCT
AGTTTATCTACTGTATTGAGGCCAATGAAATGACCTGGAAGTTCTGTATGTCTTTCTGAGTAGTTTGTAA
TTTCGTACTCCATCTTCTGTGGAGAAGACTCGAATAAGCTTTCTTCGCTCATGGTAGAAACTAAAGCGGC
CGCTTGTTTTATATTTGTTGTAAAAAGTAGATAATTACTTCCTTGATGATCTGTAAAAAAGAGAAAAAGA
AAGCATCTAAGAACTTGAAAAACTACGAATTAGAAAAGACCAAATATGTATTTCTTGCATTGACCAATTT
ATGCAAGTTTATATATATGTAAATGTAAGTTTCACGAGGTTCTACTAAACTAAACCACCCCCTTGGTTAG
AAGAAAAGAGTGTGTGAGAACAGGCTGTTGTTGTCACACGATTCGGACAATTCTGTTTGAAAGAGAGAGA
GTAACAGTACGATCGAACGAACTTTGCTCTGGAGATCACAGTGGGCATCATAGCATGTGGTACTAAACCC
TTTCCCGCCATTCCAGAACCTTCGATTGCTTGTTACAAAACCTGTGAGCCGTCGCTAGGACCTTGTTGTG
TGACGAAATTGGAAGCTGCAATCAATAGGAAGACAGGAAGTCGAGCGTGTCTGGGTTTTTTCAGTTTTGT
TCTTTTTGCAAACAAATCACGAGCGACGGTAATTTCTTTCTCGATAAGAGGCCACGTGCTTTATGAGGGT
AACATCAATTCAAGAAGGAGGGAAACACTTCCTTTTTCTGGCCCTGATAATAGTATGAGGGTGAAGCCAA
AATAAAGGATTCGCGCCCAAATCGGCATCTTTAAATGCAGGTATGCGATAGTTCCTCACTCTTTCCTTAC
TCACGAGTAATTCTTGCAAATGCCTATTATGCAGATGTTATAATATCTGTGCGTCTTGAGTTGAAGTCAG
GAATCTAAAATAAAAATTAAGGTTAATAAAAAGAGGAAAGAAAAAAAAATTAATCGATTTACAGAAACTT
GCACACTAAAAATACACAACTAAAAGCAATTACAGTATGGGAAGTCATCGACGTTATCTCTACTATAGTA
TATTATCATTTCTATTATTATCCTGCTCAGTGGTACTTGCAAAACAAGATAAGACCCCATTCTTTGAAGG
TACTTCCAGGCCGGCCGCACACACCATAGCTTCAAAATGTTTCTACTCCTTTTTTACTCTTCCAGATTTT
CTCGGACTCCGCGCATCGCCGTACCACTTCAAAACACCCAAGCACAGCATACTAAATTTCCCCTCTTTCT
TCCTCTAGGGTGTCGTTAATTACCCGTACTAAAGGTTTGGAAAAGAAAAAAGAGACCGCCTCGTTTCTTT
TTCTTCGTCGAAAAAGGCAATAAAAATTTTTATCACGTTTCTTTTTCTTGAAAATTTTTTTTTTTGATTT
TTTTCTCTTTCGATGACCTCCCATTGATATTTAAGTTAATAAACGGTCTTCAATTTCTCAAGTTTCAGTT
TCATTTTTCTTGTTCTATTACAACTTTTTTTACTTCTTGCTCATTAGAAAGAAAGCATAGCAATCTAATC
TAAGTTTTAATTACAAGGATCCGTAATACGACTCACTATAGGGCCCGGGCGTCGACATGGAACAGAAGTT
GATTTCCGAAGAAGACCTCGAGTAAGCTTGGTACCGCGGCTAGCTAAGATCCGCTCTAACCGAAAAGGAA
GGAGTTAGACAACCTGAAGTCTAGGTCCCTATTTATTTTTTTATAGTTATGTTAGTATTAAGAACGTTAT
TTATATTTCAAATTTTTCTTTTTTTTCTGTACAGACGCGTGTACGCATGTAACATTATACTGAAAACCTT
GCTTGAGAAGGTTTTGGGACGCTCGAAGATCCTCCGGATCGTTTCGCCGGCGTTTATCCAGCTGCATTAA
TGAATCGGCCAACGCGCGGGGAGAGGCGGTTTGCGTATTGGGCGCTCTTCCGCTTCCTCGCTCACTGACT
CGCTGCGCTCGGTCGTTCGGCTGCGGCGAGCGGTATCAGCTCACTCAAAGGCGGTAATACGGTTATCCAC
AGAATCAGGGGATAACGCAGGAAAGAACATGTGAGCAAAAGGCCAGCAAAAGGCCAGGAACCGTAAAAAG
GCCGCGTTGCTGGCGTTTTTCCATAGGCTCCGCCCCCCTGACGAGCATCACAAAAATCGACGCTCAAGTC
AGAGGTGGCGAAACCCGACAGGACTATAAAGATACCAGGCGTTTCCCCCTGGAAGCTCCCTCGTGCGCTC
TCCTGTTCCGACCCTGCCGCTTACCGGATACCTGTCCGCCTTTCTCCCTTCGGGAAGCGTGGCGCTTTCT
CATAGCTCACGCTGTAGGTATCTCAGTTCGGTGTAGGTCGTTCGCTCCAAGCTGGGCTGTGTGCACGAAC
CCCCCGTTCAGCCCGACCGCTGCGCCTTATCCGGTAACTATCGTCTTGAGTCCAACCCGGTAAGACACGA
CTTATCGCCACTGGCAGCAGCCACTGGTAACAGGATTAGCAGAGCGAGGTATGTAGGCGGTGCTACAGAG
TTCTTGAAGTGGTGGCCTAACTACGGCTACACTAGAAGGACAGTATTTGGTATCTGCGCTCTGCTGAAGC
CAGTTACCTTCGGAAAAAGAGTTGGTAGCTCTTGATCCGGCAAACAAACCACCGCTGGTAGCGGTGGTTT
TTTTGTTTGCAAGCAGCAGATTACGCGCAGAAAAAAAGGATCTCAAGAAGATCCTTTGATCTTTTCTACG
GGGTCTGACGCTCAGTGGAACGAAAACTCACGTTAAGGGATTTTGGTCATGAGATTATCAAAAAGGATCT
TCACCTAGATCCTTTTAAATTAAAAATGAAGTTTTAAATCAATCTAAAGTATATATGAGTAAACTTGGTC
TGACAGTTACCAATGCTTAATCAGTGAGGCACCTATCTCAGCGATCTGTCTATTTCGTTCATCCATAGTT
GCCTGACTCCCCGTCGTGTAGATAACTACGATACGGGAGGGCTTACCATCTGGCCCCAGTGCTGCAATGA
TACCGCGAGACCCACGCTCACCGGCTCCAGATTTATCAGCAATAAACCAGCCAGCCGGAAGGGCCGAGCG
CAGAAGTGGTCCTGCAACTTTATCCGCCTCCATCCAGTCTATTAATTGTTGCCGGGAAGCTAGAGTAAGT
AGTTCGCCAGTTAATAGTTTGCGCAACGTTGTTGCCATTGCTACAGGCATCGTGGTGTCACGCTCGTCGT
TTGGTATGGCTTCATTCAGCTCCGGTTCCCAACGATCAAGGCGAGTTACATGATCCCCCATGTTGTGCAA
AAAAGCGGTTAGCTCCTTCGGTCCTCCGATCGTTGTCAGAAGTAAGTTGGCCGCAGTGTTATCACTCATG
GTTATGGCAGCACTGCATAATTCTCTTACTGTCATGCCATCCGTAAGATGCTTTTCTGTGACTGGTGAGT
ACTCAACCAAGTCATTCTGAGAATAGTGTATGCGGCGACCGAGTTGCTCTTGCCCGGCGTCAATACGGGA
TAATACCGCGCCACATAGCAGAACTTTAAAAGTGCTCATCATTGGAAAACGTTCTTCGGGGCGAAAACTC
TCAAGGATCTTACCGCTGTTGAGATCCAGTTCGATGTAACCCACTCGTGCACCCAACTGATCTTCAGCAT
CTTTTACTTTCACCAGCGTTTCTGGGTGAGCAAAAACAGGAAGGCAAAATGCCGCAAAAAAGGGAATAAG
GGCGACACGGAAATGTTGAATACTCATACTCTTCCTTTTTCAATATTATTGAAGCATTTATCAGGGTTAT
TGTCTCATGAGCGGATACATATTTGAATGTATTTAGAAAAATAAACAAATAGGGGTTCCGCGCACATTTC
CCCGAAAAGTGCCACCTGAACGAAGCATCTGTGCTTCATTTTGTAGAACAAAAATGCAACGCGAGAGCGC
TAATTTTTCAAACAAAGAATCTGAGCTGCATTTTTACAGAACAGAAATGCAACGCGAAAGCGCTATTTTA
CCAACGAAGAATCTGTGCTTCATTTTTGTAAAACAAAAATGCAACGCGAGAGCGCTAATTTTTCAAACAA
AGAATCTGAGCTGCATTTTTACAGAACAGAAATGCAACGCGAGAGCGCTATTTTACCAACAAAGAATCTA
TACTTCTTTTTTGTTCTACAAAAATGCATCCCGAGAGCGCTATTTTTCTAACAAAGCATCTTAGATTACT
TTTTTTCTCCTTTGTGCGCTCTATAATGCAGTCTCTTGATAACTTTTTGCACTGTAGGTCCGTTAAGGTT
AGAAGAAGGCTACTTTGGTGTCTATTTTCTCTTCCATAAAAAAAGCCTGACTCCACTTCCCGCGTTTACT
GATTACTAGCGAAGCTGCGGGTGCATTTTTTCAAGATAAAGGCATCCCCGATTATATTCTATACCGATGT
GGATTGCGCATACTTTGTGAACAGAAAGTGATAGCGTTGATGATTCTTCATTGGTCAGAAAATTATGAAC
GGTTTCTTCTATTTTGTCTCTATATACTACGTATAGGAAATGTTTACATTTTCGTATTGTTTTCGATTCA
CTCTATGAATAGTTCTTACTACAATTTTTTTGTCTAAAGAGTAATACTAGAGATAAACATAAAAAATGTA
GAGGTCGAGTTTAGATGCAAGTTCAAGGAGCGAAAGGTGGATGGGTAGGTTATATAGGGATATAGCACAG
AGATATATAGCAAAGAGATACTTTTGAGCAATGTTTGTGGAAGCGGTATTCGCAATATTTTAGTAGCTCG
TTACAGTCCGGTGCGTTTTTGGTTTTTTGAAAGTGCGTCTTCAGAGCGCTTTTGGTTTTCAAAAGCGCTC
TGAAGTTCCTATACTTTCTAGAGAATAGGAACTTCGGAATAGGAACTTCAAAGCGTTTCCGAAAACGAGC
GCTTCCGAAAATGCAACGCGAGCTGCGCACATACAGCTCACTGTTCACGTCGCACCTATATCTGCGTGTT
GCCTGTATATATATATACATGAGAAGAACGGCATAGTGCGTGTTTATGCTTAAATGCGTACTTATATGCG
TCTATTTATGTAGGATGAAAGGTAGTCTAGTACCTCCTGTGATATTATCCCATTCCATGCGGGGTATCGT
ATGCTTCCTTCAGCACTACCCTTTAGCTGTTCTATATGCTGCCACTCCTCAATTGGATTAGTCTCATCCT
TCAATGCTATCATTTCCTTTGATATTGGATCATACTAAGAAACCATTATTATCATGACATTAACCTATAA
AAATAGGCGTATCACGAGGCCCTTTCGTC
Features (pLannotate 1.2.2; 19 found; start..end, strand, type, name):
    137..186     +  misc_feature   bom (fragment): basis of mobility region from pBR322
    201..416     +  promoter       URA3 promoter: S. cerevisiae URA3
    417..1220    +  CDS            URA3: orotidine-5'-phosphate decarboxylase, required for uracil biosynthesis; S. cerevisiae URA3; yeast auxotrophic marker, counterselectable with 5-fluoroorotic acid (5-FOA)
   1299..1350    +  misc_feature   bom (fragment): basis of mobility region from pBR322
   1351..1806    -  rep_origin     f1 ori (sequence partly withheld): f1 bacteriophage origin of replication; arrow indicates direction of (+) strand synthesis
   1810..1880    -  CDS            lacZα (fragment): LacZα fragment of β-galactosidase; lacZ fragment
   1911..2076    -  terminator     ADH1 terminator: S. cerevisiae ADH1; transcription terminator for the S. cerevisiae alcohol dehydrogenase 1 (ADH1) gene
   2080..2226    -  CDS            ADH1 (fragment): ADH1_YEAST - Also known as ADC1. Experimental evidence at protein level: Swiss-Prot protein existence level 1. This isozyme preferentially catalyzes the conversion of primary unbranched alcohols to their corresponding aldehydes. Also shows activity toward secondary alcohols. From Saccharomyces cerevisiae (strain ATCC 204508 / S288c) (Baker's yeast).
   2230..8928    -  CDS            ACC1: ACAC_YEAST - Also known as ABP2, FAS3, MTR7. Experimental evidence at protein level: Swiss-Prot protein existence level 1. Carries out three functions: biotin carboxyl carrier protein, biotin carboxylase and carboxyltransferase. Involved in the synthesis of very-long-chain fatty acid synthesis which is required to maintain a functional nuclear envelope. Required for acylation and vacuolar membrane association of VAC8 which is necessary to maintain a normal morphology of the vacuole. From Saccharomyces cerevisiae (strain ATCC 204508 / S288c) (Baker's yeast).
   9823..9933    +  CDS            ADP1 (fragment): ADP1_YEAST - Experimental evidence at protein level: Swiss-Prot protein existence level 1. From Saccharomyces cerevisiae (strain ATCC 204508 / S288c) (Baker's yeast).
   9951..10350   +  promoter       TEF1 promoter: S. cerevisiae TEF1; promoter for EF-1α
  10370..10388   +  promoter       T7 promoter: promoter for bacteriophage T7 RNA polymerase
  10465..10654   +  terminator     CYC1 terminator: S. cerevisiae CYC1; transcription terminator for CYC1
  10684..10741   -  CDS            lacI (fragment): lac repressor; lacI; The lac repressor binds to the lac operator to inhibit transcription in E. coli. This inhibition can be relieved by adding lactose or isopropyl-β-D-thiogalactopyranoside (IPTG).
  10924..11512   -  rep_origin     ori: high-copy-number ColE1/pMB1/pBR322/pUC origin of replication
  11683..12543   -  CDS            AmpR: β-lactamase; bla; confers resistance to ampicillin, carbenicillin, and related antibiotics
  12544..12648   -  promoter       AmpR promoter: bla
  12675..14017   -  rep_origin     2μ ori: yeast 2μ plasmid origin of replication
  14085..35      +  CDS            rop (fragment) (across the origin): Rop protein, which maintains plasmids at low copy number; rop
