[The description below was written by a language model from this plasmid's Addgene catalogue record and pLannotate feature annotations shown in this document.]
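Description:
pAD is a 14,085-bp episomal yeast expression plasmid built on pSP-GM2, a derivative of pESC-URA, and it carries a mutant allele of the Saccharomyces cerevisiae acetyl-CoA carboxylase gene ACC1. It is a shuttle vector. In E. coli it replicates from a high-copy ColE1/pUC-type origin and is selected through the AmpR β-lactamase gene. In yeast it is maintained by the 2μ origin and selected by URA3 complementation of uracil auxotrophy, a marker that can also be counterselected with 5-FOA. An f1 origin and small remnants of bom, rop, lacZα and lacI come from the backbone's cloning history.

The payload is the roughly 6.7-kb ACC1 coding sequence on the reverse strand, followed by the ADH1 terminator. The record lists the insert as carrying Ser659Ala and Ser1157Ala substitutions. Judging from the title of the associated publication, these changes remove Snf1-dependent regulation of Acc1 and so help increase the supply of malonyl-CoA. The feature table does not annotate a promoter for ACC1. About 900 bp upstream of the gene is unannotated, and a divergently oriented TEF1 promoter lies beyond it, so the element driving ACC1 cannot be named from this record. The TEF1 promoter faces a second expression site that contains a T7 promoter and ends in the CYC1 terminator, and no coding sequence is annotated between them, so this site appears to be empty. pAD is suited to overexpressing deregulated Acc1 in yeast metabolic engineering aimed at malonyl-CoA-derived products.
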