Addgene plasmid #64747: pAD
Purpose: Yeast expression plasmid: ACC1 (ser659ala, ser1157ala)
Depositing lab: Jens Nielsen. Depositing organization: Chalmers University of Technology. Publication: Improving production of malonyl coenzyme A-derived metabolites by abolishing Snf1-dependent regulation of Acc1. Shi S, Chen Y, Siewers V, Nielsen J. MBio. 2014 May 6;5(3):e01130-14. doi: 10.1128/mBio.01130-14. PubMed 24803522.
Backbone
  Vector backbone: pSP-GM2 (derived from pESC-URA)
  Vector type: Yeast Expression
  Selectable markers: URA3
Growth in bacteria
  Bacterial resistance: Ampicillin, 100 μg/mL
  Growth temperature: 37°C
  Growth strain: DH5alpha
  Copy number: High Copy
Gene/Insert
  Gene/Insert name: ACC1 (ser659ala, ser1157ala)
Terms and licenses: Academic/Nonprofit Terms; Industry Terms: Not Available to Industry
How to cite: pAD was a gift from Jens Nielsen (Addgene plasmid # 64747 ; http://n2t.net/addgene:64747 ; RRID:Addgene_64747)
