>Addgene plasmid #64747 | pAD | addgene partial sequence | sequence record 115755 | pHybLex_rev 5'-GAGTCACTTTAAAATTTGTATACAC-3'
TCATAAATCATAAGAAATTCGCTTATTTAGAAGTGTCAACAACGTATCTACCAACGATTTGACCCTTTTC
CATCTTTTCGTAAATTTCTGGCAAGGTAGACAAGCCGACAACCTTGATTGGAGACTTGACCAAACCTCTG
GCGAAGAATTGTTAATTAAGAGCTCGCAAGGTTTATTTCAAAGTCTTCAACAATTTTTCTTTATCATCGG
TAGATAACATCTTGATAACTTCAGATAATCCATCAATAGCATTGTCATGGTCGCTTCTGATCTTTTTAGC
TAAGTCTTGAGCGAATGACTCTAATTTCAAACCCTTTAGTTTATCGTCCAAAGTTTTGTAGTTTTCTTCA
ATCCATGTTGCGACTTGCCTATCATCTTCATGGTCCACTGAAGCAGGGTACCACGATCTAATTCTTGCGA
TCTTTTCTAATCTTGATGCTTCGCCTACCTGATGGCTCAACCTTTTAATCAAATATTCTTCGTTCAATCT
TCTTCTCAATCTCCAGAAGAAGAAACGACGTGCCTCGGTCCATTCCAGTTCCTTAGAAATAACACCCTTG
GCCACCATACGTGAAGACCTATCGTGCAAATCAGCAAATTGAAGACTGATTTGTCCGTAAATTGGCAATA
GTTCTCTCTCACGATCAGCTAATTGCTTGGATATTTGCTGATGTACTTCTGGAGCCAAACTCTTGTTGGA
TAATTGAGATCTCAATTCTCTGTACTTGTCATCCAATCTGTTCATGGTGTCCAGCAATTTTTCTCTACGG
AACTTGATACCAACCATACCTT
