>Addgene plasmid #64747 | pAD | addgene partial sequence | sequence record 116512 | ACC1-F 5'-gcccgccacaagtatatcga-3'
ACTATGTTCCCTGTAGATTTTATCCATGAGGGTAAAAGATACAAGTTCACCGTAGCTAAATCCGGTAATG
ACCGTTACACATTATTTATCAATGGTTCTAAATGTGATATCATACTGCGTCAACTAGCTGATGGTGGTCT
TTTGATTGCCATAGGCGGTAAATCGCATACCATCTATTGGAAAGAAGAAGTTGCTGCTACAAGATTATCC
GTTGACTCTATGACTACTTTGTTGGAAGTTGAAAACGATCCAACCCAGTTGCGTACTCCATCCCCTGGTA
AATTGGTTAAATTCTTGGTGGAAAATGGTGAACACATTATCAAGGGCCAACCATATGCAGAAATTGAAGT
TATGAAAATGCAAATGCCTTTGGTTTCTCAAGAAAATGGTATCGTCCAGTTATTAAAGCAACCTGGTTCT
ACCATTGTTGCAGGTGATATCATGGCTATTATGACTCTTGACGATCCATCCAAGGTCAAGCACGCTCTAC
CATTTGAAGGTATGCTGCCAGATTTTGGTTCTCCAGTTATCGAAGGAACCAAACCTGCCTATAAATTCAA
GTCATTAGTGTCTACTTTGGAAAACATTTTGAAGGGTTATGACAACCAAGTTATTATGAACGCTTCCTTG
CAACAATTGATAGAG
