>Addgene plasmid #64747 | pAD | addgene partial sequence | sequence record 116924 | PPGK1-F 5'-cagcctgttctcacacactc-3'
TCGTGAAACTTACATTTACATATATATAAACTTGCATAAATTGGTCAATGCAAGAAATACATATTTGGTC
TTTTCTAATTCGTAGTTTTTCAAGTTCTTAGATGCTTTCTTTTTCTCTTTTTTACAGATCATCAAGGAAG
TAATTATCTACTTTTTACAACAAATATAAAACAAGCGGCCGCTTTAGTTTCTACCATGAGCGAAGAAAGC
TTATTCGAGTCTTCTCCACAGAAGATGGAGTACGAAATTACAAACTACTCAGAAAGACATACAGAACTTC
CAGGTCATTTCATTGGCCTCAATACAGTAGATAAACTAGAGGAGTCCCCGTTAAGGGACTTTGTTAAGAG
TCACGGTGGTCACACGGTCATATCCAAGATCCTGATAGCAAATAATGGTATTGCCGCCGTGAAAGAAATT
AGATCCGTCAGAAAATGGGCATACGAGACGTTCGGCGATGACAGAACCGTCCAATTCGTCGCCATGGCCA
CCCCAGAAGATCTGGAGGCCAACGCAGAATATATCCGTATGGCCGATCAATACATTGAAGTGCCAGGTGG
TACTAATAATAACAACTACGCTAACGTAGACTTGATCGTAGACATCGCCGAAAGAGCAGACGTAGACGCC
GTATGGGCTGGCTGGGGTCACGCCTCCGAGAATCCACTATTGCCTGAAAAATTGTCCCAGTCTAAGAGGA
AAGTCATCTTTATTGGGCCTCCAGGTAACGCCATGAGGTCTTTAGGTGATAAAATCTCCTCTACCATTGT
CGCTCAAAGTGCTAAAGTCCCATGTATTCCATGGTCTGGTACCGGTGTTGACACCGTTCACGTGGACGAG
